>Addgene plasmid #162733 | pET28a(+) NRP1 b1b2 (273-586) | addgene full sequence | sequence record 328794 | Addgene NGS Result
GGAATTGTGAGCGGATAACAATTCCCCTCTAGAAATAATTTTGTTTAACTTTAAGAAGGAGATATACCAT
GGGCAGCAGCCATCATCATCATCATCACAGCAGCGGCCTGGTGCCGCGCGGCAGCCATATGGAAAACCTG
TATCAGGGCGGTCACATGTTTAAATGCATGGAAGCCCTGGGTATGGAAAGTGGTGAAATTCATAGTGATC
AGATTACCGCAAGCAGCCAGTATGGCACCAATTGGAGTGTGGAACGTAGTCGTCTGAATTATCCGGAAAA
TGGTTGGACCCCGGGTGAAGATAGTTATCGTGAATGGATTCAGGTTGATCTGGGCCTGCTGCGTTTTGTG
ACCGCAGTGGGCACCCAGGGTGCAATTAGCAAAGAAACCAAAAAGAAATACTACGTTAAGACCTATCGTG
TGGATATTAGCAGCAATGGTGAAGATTGGATTACCCTGAAAGAAGGCAATAAGGCAATTATTTTTCAGGG
TAATACCAATCCGACCGATGTTGTTTTTGGCGTTTTTCCGAAACCGCTGATTACCCGCTTTGTGCGTATT
AAGCCGGCCAGCTGGGAAACCGGCATTAGCATGCGTTTTGAAGTTTATGGTTGCAAAATTACCGATTATC
CGTGCAGCGGCATGCTGGGTATGGTTAGTGGTCTGATTAGCGATAGTCAGATTACCGCCAGTAATCAGGG
TGACCGTAATTGGATGCCGGAAAATATTCGTCTGGTTACCAGCCGCACCGGTTGGGCCCTGCCGCCTTCA
CCTCATCCGTATATTAATGAATGGCTGCAGGTGGATCTGGGTGACGAAAAAATTGTGCGCGGTGTTATTA
TTCAGGGTGGTAAACATCGCGAAAATAAGGTTTTTATGCGCAAATTCAAAATCGCATATAGTAATAACGG
CAGCGATTGGAAAATGATTATGGATGATAGTAAGCGTAAGGCAAAAAGTTTTGAAGGCAATAATAACTAC
GACACCCCGGAACTGCGCGCCTTTACCCCGCTGAGCACCCGCTTTATTCGTATCTATCCGGAACGCGCCA
CCCATAGCGGCCTGGGTCTGCGTATGGAACTGCTGGGCTGCGAAGTGGAATAACTCGAGCACCACCACCA
CCACCACTGAGATCCGGCTGCTAACAAAGCCCGAAAGGAAGCTGAGTTGGCTGCTGCCACCGCTGAGCAA
TAACTAGCATAACCCCTTGGGGCCTCTAAACGGGTCTTGAGGGGTTTTTTGCTGAAAGGAGGAACTATAT
CCGGATTGGCGAATGGG
[124 nt withheld, positions 1278-1401]
C
[91 nt withheld, positions 1403-1493]
A
[49 nt withheld, positions 1495-1543]
CCTTTGACGTTGGAGTCCACGTTCTTT
[37 nt withheld, positions 1571-1607]
ACCCTATCTCGGTCTATTCTTTTGATTTATAAGGGATTTTGCCGATTTCGGCCTATTGGTTAAAAAATGA
GCTGATTTAACAAAAATTTAACGCGAATTTTAACAAAATATTAACGCTTACAATTTAGGTGGCACTTTTC
GGGGAAATGTGCGCGGAACCCCTATTTGTTTATTTTTCTAAATACATTCAAATATGTATCCGCTCATGAA
TTAATTCTTAGAAAAACTCATCGAGCATCAAATGAAACTGCAATTTATTCATATCAGGATTATCAATACC
ATATTTTTGAAAAAGCCGTTTCTGTAATGAAGGAGAAAACTCACCGAGGCAGTTCCATAGGATGGCAAGA
TCCTGGTATCGGTCTGCGATTCCGACTCGTCCAACATCAATACAACCTATTAATTTCCCCTCGTCAAAAA
TAAGGTTATCAAGTGAGAAATCACCATGAGTGACGACTGAATCCGGTGAGAATGGCAAAAGTTTATGCAT
TTCTTTCCAGACTTGTTCAACAGGCCAGCCATTACGCTCGTCATCAAAATCACTCGCATCAACCAAACCG
TTATTCATTCGTGATTGCGCCTGAGCGAGACGAAATACGCGATCGCTGTTAAAAGGACAATTACAAACAG
GAATCGAATGCAACCGGCGCAGGAACACTGCCAGCGCATCAACAATATTTTCACCTGAATCAGGATATTC
TTCTAATACCTGGAATGCTGTTTTCCCGGGGATCGCAGTGGTGAGTAACCATGCATCATCAGGAGTACGG
ATAAAATGCTTGATGGTCGGAAGAGGCATAAATTCCGTCAGCCAGTTTAGTCTGACCATCTCATCTGTAA
CATCATTGGCAACGCTACCTTTGCCATGTTTCAGAAACAACTCTGGCGCATCGGGCTTCCCATACAATCG
ATAGATTGTCGCACCTGATTGCCCGACATTATCGCGAGCCCATTTATACCCATATAAATCAGCATCCATG
TTGGAATTTAATCGCGGCCTAGAGCAAGACGTTTCCCGTTGAATATGGCTCATAACACCCCTTGTATTAC
TGTTTATGTAAGCAGACAGTTTTATTGTTCATGACCAAAATCCCTTAACGTGAGTTTTCGTTCCACTGAG
CGTCAGACCCCGTAGAAAAGATCAAAGGATCTTCTTGAGATCCTTTTTTTCTGCGCGTAATCTGCTGCTT
GCAAACAAAAAAACCACCGCTACCAGCGGTGGTTTGTTTGCCGGATCAAGAGCTACCAACTCTTTTTCCG
AAGGTAACTGGCTTCAGCAGAGCGCAGATACCAAATACTGTCCTTCTAGTGTAGCCGTAGTTAGGCCACC
ACTTCAAGAACTCTGTAGCACCGCCTACATACCTCGCTCTGCTAATCCTGTTACCAGTGGCTGCTGCCAG
TGGCGATAAGTCGTGTCTTACCGGGTTGGACTCAAGACGATAGTTACCGGATAAGGCGCAGCGGTCGGGC
TGAACGGGGGGTTCGTGCACACAGCCCAGCTTGGAGCGAACGACCTACACCGAACTGAGATACCTACAGC
GTGAGCTATGAGAAAGCGCCACGCTTCCCGAAGGGAGAAAGGCGGACAGGTATCCGGTAAGCGGCAGGGT
CGGAACAGGAGAGCGCACGAGGGAGCTTCCAGGGGGAAACGCCTGGTATCTTTATAGTCCTGTCGGGTTT
CGCCACCTCTGACTTGAGCGTCGATTTTTGTGATGCTCGTCAGGGGGGCGGAGCCTATGGAAAAACGCCA
GCAACGCGGCCTTTTTACGGTTCCTGGCCTTTTGCTGGCCTTTTGCTCACATGTTCTTTCCTGCGTTATC
CCCTGATTCTGTGGATAACCGTATTACCGCCTTTGAGTGAGCTGATACCGCTCGCCGCAGCCGAACGACC
GAGCGCAGCGAGTCAGTGAGCGAGGAAGCGGAAGAGCGCCTGATGCGGTATTTTCTCCTTACGCATCTGT
GCGGTATTTCACACCGCAATGGTGCACTCTCAGTACAATCTGCTCTGATGCCGCATAGTTAAGCCAGTAT
ACACTCCGCTATCGCTACGTGACTGGGTCATGGCTGCGCCCCGACACCCGCCAACACCCGCTGACGCGCC
CTGACGGGCTTGTCTGCTCCCGGCATCCGCTTACAGACAAGCTGTGACCGTCTCCGGGAGCTGCATGTGT
CAGAGGTTTTCACCGTCATCACCGAAACGCGCGAGGCAGCTGCGGTAAAGCTCATCAGCGTGGTCGTGAA
GCGATTCACAGATGTCTGCCTGTTCATCCGCGTCCAGCTCGTTGAGTTTCTCCAGAAGCGTTAATGTCTG
GCTTCTGATAAAGCGGGCCATGTTAAGGGCGGTTTTTTCCTGTTTGGTCACTGATGCCTCCGTGTAAGGG
GGATTTCTGTTCATGGGGGTAATGATACCGATGAAACGAGAGAGGATGCTCACGATACGGGTTACTGATG
ATGAACATGCCCGGTTACTGGAACGTTGTGAGGGTAAACAACTGGCGGTATGGATGCGGCGGGACCAGAG
AAAAATCACTCAGGGTCAATGCCAGCGCTTCGTTAATACAGATGTAGGTGTTCCACAGGGTAGCCAGCAG
CATCCTGCGATGCAGATCCGGAACATAATGGTGCAGGGCGCTGACTTCCGCGTTTCCAGACTTTACGAAA
CACGGAAACCGAAGACCATTCATGTTGTTGCTCAGGTCGCAGACGTTTTGCAGCAGCAGTCGCTTCACGT
TCGCTCGCGTATCGGTGATTCATTCTGCTAACCAGTAAGGCAACCCCGCCAGCCTAGCCGGGTCCTCAAC
GACAGGAGCACGATCATGCGCACCCGTGGGGCCGCCATGCCGGCGATAATGGCCTGCTTCTCGCCGAAAC
GTTTGGTGGCGGGACCAGTGACGAAGGCTTGAGCGAGGGCGTGCAAGATTCCGAATACCGCAAGCGACAG
GCCGATCATCGTCGCGCTCCAGCGAAAGCGGTCCTCGCCGAAAATGACCCAGAGCGCTGCCGGCACCTGT
CCTACGAGTTGCATGATAAAGAAGACAGTCATAAGTGCGGCGACGATAGTCATGCCCCGCGCCCACCGGA
AGGAGCTGACTGGGTTGAAGGCTCTCAAGGGCATCGGTCGAGATCCCGGTGCCTAATGAGTGAGCTAACT
TACATTAATTGCGTTGCGCTCACTGCCCGCTTTCCAGTCGGGAAACCTGTCGTGCCAGCTGCATTAATGA
ATCGGCCAACGCGCGGGGAGAGGCGGTTTGCGTATTGGGCGCCAGGGTGGTTTTTCTTTTCACCAGTGAG
ACGGGCAACAGCTGATTGCCCTTCACCGCCTGGCCCTGAGAGAGTTGCAGCAAGCGGTCCACGCTGGTTT
GCCCCAGCAGGCGAAAATCCTGTTTGATGGTGGTTAACGGCGGGATATAACATGAGCTGTCTTCGGTATC
GTCGTATCCCACTACCGAGATATCCGCACCAACGCGCAGCCCGGACTCGGTAATGGCGCGCATTGCGCCC
AGCGCCATCTGATCGTTGGCAACCAGCATCGCAGTGGGAACGATGCCCTCATTCAGCATTTGCATGGTTT
GTTGAAAACCGGACATGGCACTCCAGTCGCCTTCCCGTTCCGCTATCGGCTGAATTTGATTGCGAGTGAG
ATATTTATGCCAGCCAGCCAGACGCAGACGCGCCGAGACAGAACTTAATGGGCCCGCTAACAGCGCGATT
TGCTGGTGACCCAATGCGACCAGATGCTCCACGCCCAGTCGCGTACCGTCTTCATGGGAGAAAATAATAC
TGTTGATGGGTGTCTGGTCAGAGACATCAAGAAATAACGCCGGAACATTAGTGCAGGCAGCTTCCACAGC
AATGGCATCCTGGTCATCCAGCGGATAGTTAATGATCAGCCCACTGACGCGTTGCGCGAGAAGATTGTGC
ACCGCCGCTTTACAGGCTTCGACGCCGCTTCGTTCTACCATCGACACCACCACGCTGGCACCCAGTTGAT
CGGCGCGAGATTTAATCGCCGCGACAATTTGCGACGGCGCGTGCAGGGCCAGACTGGAGGTGGCAACGCC
AATCAGCAACGACTGTTTGCCCGCCAGTTGTTGTGCCACGCGGTTGGGAATGTAATTCAGCTCCGCCATC
GCCGCTTCCACTTTTTCCCGCGTTTTCGCAGAAACGTGGCTGGCCTGGTTCACCACGCGGGAAACGGTCT
GATAAGAGACACCGGCATACTCTGCGACATCGTATAACGTTACTGGTTTCACATTCACCACCCTGAATTG
ACTCTCTTCCGGGCGCTATCATGCCATACCGCGAAAGGTTTTGCGCCATTCGATGGTGTCCGGGATCTCG
ACGCTCTCCCTTATGCGACTCCTGCATTAGGAAGCAGCCCAGTAGTAGGTTGAGGCCGTTGAGCACCGCC
GCCGCAAGGAATGGTGCATGCAAGGAGATGGCGCCCAACAGTCCCCCGGCCACGGGGCCTGCCACCATAC
CCACGCCGAAACAAGCGCTCATGAGCCCGAAGTGGCGAGCCCGATCTTCCCCATCGGTGATGTCGGCGAT
ATAGGCGCCAGCAACCGCACCTGTGGCGCCGGTGATGCCGGCCACGATGCGTCCGGCGTAGAGGATCGAG
ATCTCGATCCCGCGAAATTAATACGACTCACTATAGG
Features (pLannotate 1.2.2; 21 found; start..end, strand, type, name):
      1..25      +  protein_bind   lac operator: The lac repressor binds to the lac operator to inhibit transcription in E. coli. This inhibition can be relieved by adding lactose or isopropyl-β-D-thiogalactopyranoside (IPTG). lac repressor encoded by lacI
     40..62      +  RBS            RBS: efficient ribosome binding site from bacteriophage T7 gene 10 (Olins and Rangwala, 1989)
     81..97      +  CDS            capTEV™ (fragment): composite tag for in vivo biotinylation, TEV protease cleavage, and 6xHis tagging
    108..125     +  CDS            thrombin site: thrombin recognition and cleavage site
    159..1100    +  CDS            Nrp1 (fragment): NRP1_RAT - Experimental evidence at protein level: Swiss-Prot protein existence level 1. Cell-surface receptor involved in the development of the cardiovascular system, in angiogenesis, in the formation of certain neuronal circuits and in organogenesis outside the nervous system. Mediates the chemorepulsant activity of semaphorins. Recognizes a C-end rule (CendR) motif R/KXXR/K on its ligands which causes cellular internalization and vascular leakage. It binds to semaphorin 3A, the PLGF-2 isoform of PGF, the VEGF165 isoform of VEGFA and VEGFB (By similarity). Coexpression with KDR results in i
   1110..1127    +  CDS            9xHis (fragment): 9xHis affinity tag
   1137..1186    +  CDS            SET1 (fragment): solubility-enhancement tag derived from T7 phage gene 10B
   1194..1241    +  terminator     T7 terminator: transcription terminator for bacteriophage T7 RNA polymerase
   1278..1706    +  rep_origin     f1 ori (sequence partly withheld): f1 bacteriophage origin of replication; arrow indicates direction of (+) strand synthesis
   1759..1816    +  promoter       AmpR promoter (fragment): bla
   1825..2640    -  CDS            KanR: aminoglycoside phosphotransferase; aph(3')-Ia; confers resistance to kanamycin in bacteria or G418 (Geneticin®) in eukaryotes
   2762..3350    +  rep_origin     ori: high-copy-number ColE1/pMB1/pBR322/pUC origin of replication
   3536..3675    -  misc_feature   bom: basis of mobility region from pBR322
   3777..3968    -  CDS            rop: Rop protein, which maintains plasmids at low copy number; rop
   3985..4365    +  CDS            YPB1_ECOLX: Protein predicted: Swiss-Prot protein existence level 4. From Escherichia coli.
   4437..4728    -  CDS            TcR (fragment): tetracycline efflux protein; tet; confers resistance to tetracycline
   4743..4764    -  protein_bind   CAP binding site: CAP binding activates transcription in the presence of cAMP. E. coli catabolite activator protein
   4777..5859    -  CDS            lacI: lac repressor; lacI; The lac repressor binds to the lac operator to inhibit transcription in E. coli. This inhibition can be relieved by adding lactose or isopropyl-β-D-thiogalactopyranoside (IPTG).
   5860..5937    -  promoter       lacI promoter: lacI
   5945..6224    -  CDS            TcR (fragment): tetracycline efflux protein; tet; confers resistance to tetracycline
   6246..6264    +  promoter       T7 promoter: promoter for bacteriophage T7 RNA polymerase
