[The description below was written by a language model from this plasmid's Addgene catalogue record and pLannotate feature annotations shown in this document.]
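Description:
pET28a(+) NRP1 b1b2 (273-586) is a bacterial expression plasmid built on the pET-28a(+) backbone for producing the tandem b1b2 domains (residues 273-586) of the Neuropilin-1 receptor in E. coli. The record is inconsistent about species: the purpose statement says rat NRP1 and the sequence annotation matches rat Nrp1, whereas the insert name field says human. The coding sequence is described as codon optimised.

Expression is driven by the T7 promoter, which wraps around the numbering origin of the circular sequence and sits directly upstream of a lac operator and the T7 gene 10 ribosome binding site. The plasmid-borne lacI gene supplies repressor, so transcription is held off until IPTG induction in a host that provides T7 RNA polymerase. The open reading frame begins with an N-terminal 6His tag (picked up by the annotation software as a fragment of a composite tag), followed by a thrombin cleavage site that allows tag removal after affinity purification, then the NRP1 fragment. A vector-derived C-terminal His sequence lies downstream of the insert; the record lists only the N-terminal tag and does not say whether the downstream one is translated. A T7 terminator ends the transcription unit.

The plasmid is selected with kanamycin through the aph(3')-Ia gene and replicates from a pBR322-type origin with the bom and rop elements, rop keeping copy number down; an f1 origin is also present. The small TcR and AmpR promoter fragments are backbone remnants rather than functional markers. The associated publication identifies Neuropilin-1 as a host factor for SARS-CoV-2 infection, consistent with using the purified recombinant b1b2 protein for binding or structural studies, although the record does not specify the experiments.
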