Addgene plasmid #162733: pET28a(+) NRP1 b1b2 (273-586)
Purpose: Bacterial expression the b1b2 tandem domains from the rat Neuropilin 1 receptor (NRP1). With an N-terminal 6His tag and thrombin cleavage site.
Depositing lab: Brett Collins. Depositing organization: University of Queensland. Publication: Neuropilin-1 is a host factor for SARS-CoV-2 infection. Daly JL, Simonetti B, Klein K, Chen KE, Williamson MK, Anton-Plagaro C, Shoemark DK, Simon-Gracia L, Bauer M, Hollandi R, Greber UF, Horvath P, Sessions RB, Helenius A, Hiscox JA, Teesalu T, Matthews DA, Davidson AD, Collins BM, Cullen PJ, Yamauchi Y. Science. 2020 Oct 20. pii: science.abd3072. doi: 10.1126/science.abd3072. PubMed 33082294.
Backbone
  Vector backbone: pET-28a(+)
  Vector type: Bacterial Expression
Growth in bacteria
  Bacterial resistance: Kanamycin, 50 μg/mL
  Growth temperature: 37°C
  Growth strain: DH5alpha
  Copy number: Unknown
Gene/Insert
  Gene/Insert name: Human NRP1 b1b2 domains (residues 273-586)
  Mutation: Codon optimised
  Tag / fusion protein: 6His
Terms and licenses: Academic/Nonprofit Terms; Industry Terms
How to cite: pET28a(+) NRP1 b1b2 (273-586) was a gift from Brett Collins (Addgene plasmid # 162733 ; http://n2t.net/addgene:162733 ; RRID:Addgene_162733)
